Addgene plasmid #118646: pAC1813_pCR8-gSMN2-DN1
Purpose: Transient transfection; Expressed SMN2-DN1 CasRx gRNA; Gateway Donor
Depositing lab: Albert Cheng. Depositing organization: Jackson Laboratory. Publication: CRISPR artificial splicing factors. Du M, Jillette N, Zhu JJ, Li S, Cheng AW. Nat Commun. 2020 Jun 12;11(1):2973. doi: 10.1038/s41467-020-16806-4. PubMed 32532987.
Backbone
  Vector backbone: pCR8/GW/TOPO
  Backbone manufacturer: Invitrogen
  Vector type: Mammalian Expression, CRISPR
Growth in bacteria
  Bacterial resistance: Spectinomycin, 50 μg/mL
  Growth temperature: 37°C
  Growth strain: NEB Stable
  Copy number: Unknown
Gene/Insert
  Gene/Insert name: gSMN2-DN1
  Species: Synthetic
  Promoter: U6
  Cloning method: Restriction Enzyme; 5′ cloning site BbsI (destroyed during cloning); 3′ cloning site BbsI (destroyed during cloning)
  Sequencing primers: 5′ M13F; 3′ M13R
Terms and licenses: Academic/Nonprofit Terms; Industry Terms: Not Available to Industry
Depositor comments: More info at http://CasFx.org . Please visit https://www.biorxiv.org/content/early/2018/09/30/431064 for bioRxiv preprint.
How to cite: pAC1813_pCR8-gSMN2-DN1 was a gift from Albert Cheng (Addgene plasmid # 118646 ; http://n2t.net/addgene:118646 ; RRID:Addgene_118646)
