[The description below was written by a language model from this plasmid's Addgene catalogue record and pLannotate feature annotations shown in this document.]
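Description:
pAC1813_pCR8-gSMN2-DN1 is a small (about 3.1 kb) guide RNA expression plasmid built in the pCR8/GW/TOPO Gateway entry backbone. It is classed as a mammalian expression and CRISPR vector. In bacteria it replicates from a high-copy ColE1/pUC-type origin and is selected with spectinomycin through the aadA (SmR) aminoglycoside adenylyltransferase gene. The feature table also picks up backbone remnants that have no functional role in the payload: short lacI, lacZα and gentamicin-resistance fragments, a partial class 1 integron Pc promoter upstream of the resistance gene, rrnB T1 and T2 terminators that insulate the cloning region, and a T7 promoter just outside the cassette.

The payload sits between attL1 and attL2 sites. It consists of the human U6 RNA polymerase III promoter followed by the 30-base processed direct repeat of RfxCas13d (CasRx). A synthetic spacer designated SMN2-DN1 was inserted downstream of the repeat through BbsI sites that were destroyed during cloning. The spacer itself is not annotated in the feature table, and the record does not state its exact target position, although the name points to the SMN2 transcript. U6 drives transcription of a compact guide RNA in which the repeat is bound by the Cas13d protein and the spacer directs it to the target RNA.

The plasmid can be transfected transiently into mammalian cells alongside a separately supplied CasRx-based effector, which this construct does not encode. The associated work concerns CRISPR artificial splicing factors, which suggests the guide is used to bring such effectors to SMN2 RNA. Because the cassette is flanked by attL sites, it can also be transferred by an LR recombination reaction into Gateway destination vectors.
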