Features (pLannotate 1.2.2; 13 found; start..end, strand, type, name):
     10..102     +  CDS            lacI (fragment): lac repressor; lacI; The lac repressor binds to the lac operator to inhibit transcription in E. coli. This inhibition can be relieved by adding lactose or isopropyl-β-D-thiogalactopyranoside (IPTG).
    157..184     -  terminator     rrnB T2 terminator: transcription terminator T2 from the E. coli rrnB gene
    276..362     -  terminator     rrnB T1 terminator: Escherichia coli rrnB; transcription terminator T1 from the E. coli rrnB gene
    406..442     -  CDS            lacZα (fragment): LacZα fragment of β-galactosidase; lacZ fragment
    458..557     +  protein_bind   attL1: mutant version of attL; recombination site for the Gateway® LR reaction LR Clonase™
    572..812     +  promoter       U6 promoter: RNA polymerase III promoter for human U6 snRNA
    822..851     +  misc_RNA       RfxCas13d DR30: 5' processed 30-base direct repeat for an RfxCas13d gRNA (Konermann et al., 2018)
    904..1003    -  protein_bind   attL2: mutant version of attL; recombination site for the Gateway® LR reaction LR Clonase™
   1021..1039    -  promoter       T7 promoter: promoter for bacteriophage T7 RNA polymerase
   1229..1252    +  promoter       Pc promoter (fragment): intI1 (promoter lies within the coding sequence); class 1 integron promoter
   1428..1484    +  CDS            GmR (fragment): gentamycin acetyltransferase; aacC1; confers resistance to gentamycin
   1491..2282    +  CDS            SmR: aminoglycoside adenylyltransferase (Murphy, 1985); aadA; confers resistance to spectinomycin and streptomycin
   2375..2963    +  rep_origin     ori: high-copy-number ColE1/pMB1/pBR322/pUC origin of replication
>Addgene plasmid #118646 | pAC1813_pCR8-gSMN2-DN1 | addgene full sequence | sequence record 232491 | Addgene NGS Result
AGCGGAAGAGCGCCCAATACGCAAACCGCCTCTCCCCGCGCGTTGGCCGATTCATTAATGCAGCTGGCAC
GACAGGTTTCCCGACTGGAAAGCGGGCAGTGAGCGCAACGCAATTAATACGCGTACCGCTAGCCAGGAAG
AGTTTGTAGAAACGCAAAAAGGCCATCCGTCAGGATGGCCTTCTGCTTAGTTTGATGCCTGGCAGTTTAT
GGCGGGCGTCCTGCCCGCCACCCTCCGGGCCGTTGCTTCACAACGATCAAATCCGCTCCCGGCGGATTTG
TCCTACTCAGGAGAGCGTTCACCGACAAACAACAGATAAAACGAAAGGCCCAGTATTCCGACTGAGCCTT
TCGTTTTATTTGATGCCTGGCAGTTCCCTACTCTCGCGTTAACGCTAGCATGGATGTTTTCCCAGTCACG
ACGTTGTAAAACGACGGCCAGTCTTAAGCTCGGGCCCCAAATAATGATTTTATTTTGACTGATAGTGACC
TGTTCGTTGCAACAAATTGATGAGCAATGCTTTTTTATAATGCCAACTTTGTACAAAAAAGCAGGCTCCG
AATTCACCGGTGAGGGCCTATTTCCCATGATTCCTTCATATTTGCATATACGATACAAGGCTGTTAGAGA
GATAATTGGAATTAATTTGACTGTAAACACAAAGATATTAGTACAAAATACGTGACGTAGAAAGTAATAA
TTTCTTGGGTAGTTTGCAGTTTTAAAATTATGTTTTAAAATGGACTATCATATGCTTACCGTAACTTGAA
AGTATTTCGATTTCTTGGCTTTATATATCTTGTGGAAAGGACGAAACACCGAACCCCTACCAACTGGTCG
GGGTTTGAAACACAAAAGTAAGATTCACTTTCATTTTTTTGGCGCGCCTTAATTAAGAATTCGACCCAGC
TTTCTTGTACAAAGTTGGCATTATAAAAAATAATTGCTCATCAATTTGTTGCAACGAACAGGTCACTATC
AGTCAAAATAAAATCATTATTTGCCATCCAGCTGATATCCCCTATAGTGAGTCGTATTACATGGTCATAG
CTGTTTCCTGGCAGCTCTGGCCCGTGTCTCAAAATCTCTGATGTTACATTGCACAAGATAAAAATATATC
ATCATGCCTCCTCTAGACCAGCCAGGACAGAAATGCCTCGACTTCGCTGCTACCCAAGGTTGCCGGGTGA
CGCACACCGTGGAAACGGATGAAGGCACGAACCCAGTGGACATAAGCCTGTTCGGTTCGTAAGCTGTAAT
GCAAGTAGCGTATGCGCTCACGCAACTGGTCCAGAACCTTGACCGAACGCAGCGGTGGTAACGGCGCAGT
GGCGGTTTTCATGGCTTGTTATGACTGTTTTTTTGGGGTACAGTCTATGCCTCGGGCATCCAAGCAGCAA
GCGCGTTACGCCGTGGGTCGATGTTTGATGTTATGGAGCAGCAACGATGTTACGCAGCAGGGCAGTCGCC
CTAAAACAAAGTTAAACATTATGAGGGAAGCGGTGATCGCCGAAGTATCGACTCAACTATCAGAGGTAGT
TGGCGTCATCGAGCGCCATCTCGAACCGACGTTGCTGGCCGTACATTTGTACGGCTCCGCAGTGGATGGC
GGCCTGAAGCCACACAGTGATATTGATTTGCTGGTTACGGTGACCGTAAGGCTTGATGAAACAACGCGGC
GAGCTTTGATCAACGACCTTTTGGAAACTTCGGCTTCCCCTGGAGAGAGCGAGATTCTCCGCGCTGTAGA
AGTCACCATTGTTGTGCACGACGACATCATTCCGTGGCGTTATCCAGCTAAGCGCGAACTGCAATTTGGA
GAATGGCAGCGCAATGACATTCTTGCAGGTATCTTCGAGCCAGCCACGATCGACATTGATCTGGCTATCT
TGCTGACAAAAGCAAGAGAACATAGCGTTGCCTTGGTAGGTCCAGCGGCGGAGGAACTCTTTGATCCGGT
TCCTGAACAGGATCTATTTGAGGCGCTAAATGAAACCTTAACGCTATGGAACTCGCCGCCCGACTGGGCT
GGCGATGAGCGAAATGTAGTGCTTACGTTGTCCCGCATTTGGTACAGCGCAGTAACCGGCAAAATCGCGC
CGAAGGATGTCGCTGCCGACTGGGCAATGGAGCGCCTGCCGGCCCAGTATCAGCCCGTCATACTTGAAGC
TAGACAGGCTTATCTTGGACAAGAAGAAGATCGCTTGGCCTCGCGCGCAGATCAGTTGGAAGAATTTGTC
CACTACGTGAAAGGCGAGATCACCAAGGTAGTCGGCAAATAACCCTCGAGCCACCCATGACCAAAATCCC
TTAACGTGAGTTACGCGTCGTTCCACTGAGCGTCAGACCCCGTAGAAAAGATCAAAGGATCTTCTTGAGA
TCCTTTTTTTCTGCGCGTAATCTGCTGCTTGCAAACAAAAAAACCACCGCTACCAGCGGTGGTTTGTTTG
CCGGATCAAGAGCTACCAACTCTTTTTCCGAAGGTAACTGGCTTCAGCAGAGCGCAGATACCAAATACTG
TTCTTCTAGTGTAGCCGTAGTTAGGCCACCACTTCAAGAACTCTGTAGCACCGCCTACATACCTCGCTCT
GCTAATCCTGTTACCAGTGGCTGCTGCCAGTGGCGATAAGTCGTGTCTTACCGGGTTGGACTCAAGACGA
TAGTTACCGGATAAGGCGCAGCGGTCGGGCTGAACGGGGGGTTCGTGCACACAGCCCAGCTTGGAGCGAA
CGACCTACACCGAACTGAGATACCTACAGCGTGAGCTATGAGAAAGCGCCACGCTTCCCGAAGGGAGAAA
GGCGGACAGGTATCCGGTAAGCGGCAGGGTCGGAACAGGAGAGCGCACGAGGGAGCTTCCAGGGGGAAAC
GCCTGGTATCTTTATAGTCCTGTCGGGTTTCGCCACCTCTGACTTGAGCGTCGATTTTTGTGATGCTCGT
CAGGGGGGCGGAGCCTATGGAAAAACGCCAGCAACGCGGCCTTTTTACGGTTCCTGGCCTTTTGCTGGCC
TTTTGCTCACATGTTCTTTCCTGCGTTATCCCCTGATTCTGTGGATAACCGTATTACCGCCTTTGAGTGA
GCTGATACCGCTCGCCGCAGCCGAACGACCGAGCGCAGCGAGTCAGTGAGCGAGGA
